Addgene plasmid #12552: pKmyc-Exp5
Depositing lab: Ian Macara. Publication: Exportin-5, a novel karyopherin, mediates nuclear export of double-stranded RNA binding proteins. Brownawell AM, Macara IG. J Cell Biol. 2002 Jan 7. 156(1):53-64. 10.1083/jcb.200110082 PubMed 11777942.
Backbone
  Vector backbone: pKmyc
  Backbone size w/o insert (bp): 4700
  Vector type: Mammalian Expression
Growth in bacteria
  Bacterial resistance: Ampicillin, 100 μg/mL
  Growth temperature: 37°C
  Growth strain: DH5alpha
  Copy number: High Copy
Gene/Insert
  Gene/Insert name: Exportin-5 (alt name: EXP5)
  Species: H. sapiens (human)
  Insert size (bp): 3600
  Mutation: None
  GenBank ID: NM_020750
  Entrez Gene: XPO5 (a.k.a. exp5)
  Tag / fusion protein: Myc (N terminal on backbone)
  Cloning method: Restriction Enzyme; 5′ cloning site BamH1 (destroyed during cloning); 3′ cloning site BamH1 (destroyed during cloning)
  Sequencing primers: 5′ CAGGTCCAACTGCACCTCGGTTC; 3′ TTTGTGATGCTATTGCTTTATTTGTA
Terms and licenses: Academic/Nonprofit Terms; Industry Terms: Not Available to Industry
How to cite: pKmyc-Exp5 was a gift from Ian Macara (Addgene plasmid # 12552 ; http://n2t.net/addgene:12552 ; RRID:Addgene_12552)
