[The description below was written by a language model from this plasmid's Addgene catalogue record and pLannotate feature annotations shown in this document.]
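Description:
pKmyc-Exp5 is a mammalian expression plasmid of about 8.3 kb that carries the human Exportin-5 (XPO5, also called EXP5 or RANBP21) coding sequence in the pKmyc backbone. The roughly 3.6 kb wild-type insert was placed into a BamHI site that was destroyed at both ends during cloning. It sits in frame downstream of a Myc epitope supplied by the vector, so the protein is made with an N-terminal Myc tag. In bacteria the plasmid replicates from a high-copy ColE1/pUC-type origin and is selected with ampicillin through the β-lactamase gene. An M13 phage origin is also present, which in principle allows single-stranded DNA production. The annotated fragments of lacI, lacZα, rop and bom, along with the lac promoter/operator, appear to be remnants of the vector's cloning history rather than functional parts of the expression unit.

Expression in mammalian cells is driven by the human cytomegalovirus immediate early enhancer and promoter, followed by a short fragment of CMV intron A, and the transcript is terminated by an SV40 polyadenylation signal. An SP6 promoter lies just upstream of the tagged open reading frame and could support in vitro transcription. A short match to an immunoglobulin heavy-chain signal sequence is annotated just before the Myc tag, but it is only a fragment and the record does not indicate that it has any role. An SV40 enhancer/early promoter region lies downstream of the poly(A) signal, and no mammalian selection marker is annotated. The associated publication identified Exportin-5 as a karyopherin that mediates nuclear export of double-stranded RNA binding proteins. The construct is therefore suited to transient expression of Myc-tagged Exportin-5 for detection, localisation or interaction studies of nuclear export.
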