Features (pLannotate 1.2.2; 21 found; start..end, strand, type, name):
     82..103     +  protein_bind   CAP binding site: CAP binding activates transcription in the presence of cAMP. E. coli catabolite activator protein
    118..148     +  promoter       lac promoter: promoter for the E. coli lac operon
    156..172     +  protein_bind   lac operator: The lac repressor binds to the lac operator to inhibit transcription in E. coli. This inhibition can be relieved by adding lactose or isopropyl-β-D-thiogalactopyranoside (IPTG). lac repressor encoded by lacI
    225..604     +  enhancer       CMV enhancer: human cytomegalovirus immediate early enhancer
    605..808     +  promoter       CMV promoter: human cytomegalovirus (CMV) immediate early promoter
    944..987     +  intron         CMV intron (fragment): modified intron A from human cytomegalovirus
   1039..1057    +  promoter       SP6 promoter: promoter for bacteriophage SP6 RNA polymerase
   1061..1098    +  CDS            IgH signal sequence (fragment): signal sequence from the mouse immunoglobulin heavy chain variable region
   1147..1173    +  CDS            3xMyc (fragment): 3 tandem Myc epitope tags
   1186..4797    +  CDS            XPO5: XPO5_HUMAN - Also known as KIAA1291, RANBP21. Experimental evidence at protein level: Swiss-Prot protein existence level 1. (Microbial infection) Mediates the nuclear export of adenovirus VA1 dsRNA. From Homo sapiens (Human).
   4854..4988    +  polyA_signal   SV40 poly(A) signal: SV40 polyadenylation signal
   5057..5414    +  promoter       SV40 promoter: SV40 enhancer and early promoter
   5433..5587    +  CDS            lacZα (fragment): LacZα fragment of β-galactosidase; lacZ fragment
   5593..5644    -  misc_feature   bom (fragment): basis of mobility region from pBR322
   5663..6043    +  rep_origin     M13 ori (sequence partly withheld): M13 bacteriophage origin of replication; arrow indicates direction of (+) strand synthesis
   6119..6168    -  misc_feature   bom (fragment): basis of mobility region from pBR322
   6270..6305    -  CDS            rop (fragment): Rop protein, which maintains plasmids at low copy number; rop
   6400..6504    +  promoter       AmpR promoter: bla
   6505..7365    +  CDS            AmpR: β-lactamase; bla; confers resistance to ampicillin, carbenicillin, and related antibiotics
   7536..8124    +  rep_origin     ori: high-copy-number ColE1/pMB1/pBR322/pUC origin of replication
   8307..69      +  CDS            lacI (fragment) (across the origin): lac repressor; lacI; The lac repressor binds to the lac operator to inhibit transcription in E. coli. This inhibition can be relieved by adding lactose or isopropyl-β-D-thiogalactopyranoside (IPTG).
>Addgene plasmid #12552 | pKmyc-Exp5 | addgene full sequence | sequence record 199728 | Addgene NGS Result
CCCCGCGCGTTGGCCGATTCATTAATGCAGCTGGCACGACAGGTTTCCCGACTGGAAAGCGGGCAGTGAG
CGCAACGCAATTAATGTGAGTTAGCTCACTCATTAGGCACCCCAGGCTTTACACTTTATGCTTCCGGCTC
GTATGTTGTGTGGAATTGTGAGCGGATAACAATTTCACACAGGAAACAGCTATGACATGATTACGAATTA
ATTCGAGCTCGCCCGACATTGATTATTGACTAGTTATTAATAGTAATCAATTACGGGGTCATTAGTTCAT
AGCCCATATATGGAGTTCCGCGTTACATAACTTACGGTAAATGGCCCGCCTGGCTGACCGCCCAACGACC
CCCGCCCATTGACGTCAATAATGACGTATGTTCCCATAGTAACGCCAATAGGGACTTTCCATTGACGTCA
ATGGGTGGAGTATTTACGGTAAACTGCCCACTTGGCAGTACATCAAGTGTATCATATGCCAAGTACGCCC
CCTATTGACGTCAATGACGGTAAATGGCCCGCCTGGCATTATGCCCAGTACATGACCTTATGGGACTTTC
CTACTTGGCAGTACATCTACGTATTAGTCATCGCTATTACCATGGTGATGCGGTTTTGGCAGTACATCAA
TGGGCGTGGATAGCGGTTTGACTCACGGGGATTTCCAAGTCTCCACCCCATTGACGTCAATGGGAGTTTG
TTTTGGCACCAAAATCAACGGGACTTTCCAAAATGTCGTAACAACTCCGCCCCATTGACGCAAATGGGCG
GTAGGCGTGTACGGTGGGAGGTCTATATAAGCAGAGCTCGTTTAGTGAACCGTCAGATCGCCTGGAGACG
CCATCCACGCTGTTTTGACCTCCATAGAAGACACCGGGACCGATCCAGCCTCCGCGGCCGGGAACGGTGC
ATTGGAACGCGGATTCCCCGTGCCAAGAGTGACGTAAGTACCGCCTATAGAGTCTATAGGCCCACCCCCT
TGGCTTCGTTAGAACGCGGCTACAATTAATACATAACCTTATGTATCATACACATACGATTTAGGTGACA
CTATAGAATAACATCCACTTTGCCTTTCTCTCCACAGGTGTCCACTCCCAGGTCCAACTGCACCTCGGTT
CTAAGCTTCTGCAGGTCGACATGGAACAGAAACTCATCTCTGAAGAGGATCTGTCTAGAGGATCTATGGC
GATGGATCAAGTAAACGCGCTGTGCGAGCAGCTGGTGAAAGCGGTGACGGTCATGATGGACCCCAACTCC
ACCCAGCGCTACCGGCTGGAAGCCCTCAAGTTTTGTGAGGAGTTTAAAGAAAAGTGTCCTATCTGTGTCC
CCTGTGGCTTGAGGTTGGCTGAGAAAACACAAGTTGCCATCGTCAGACATTTTGGCCTTCAGATCCTGGA
ACACGTTGTCAAGTTTCGGTGGAACGGCATGTCTCGATTGGAGAAGGTGTATCTGAAGAACAGTGTCATG
GAGCTGATTGCAAATGGAACATTGAACATTTTGGAAGAGGAGAACCATATTAAAGATGCTCTGTCTCGAA
TTGTAGTGGAAATGATCAAGCGAGAGTGGCCACAGCATTGGCCTGACATGCTAATAGAATTGGACACTCT
TTCCAAACAAGGGGAAACACAGACAGAATTGGTGATGTTTATCCTTTTGCGACTGGCAGAGGATGTAGTG
ACTTTTCAGACACTTCCCCCTCAAAGAAGAAGGGACATCCAGCAAACATTAACCCAGAACATGGAAAGGA
TCTTCAGTTTTCTGCTTAACACACTTCAAGAAAATGTAAACAAGTATCAGCAAGTGAAGACAGATACTTC
TCAGGAGTCAAAGGCGCAAGCAAACTGTCGAGTAGGAGTTGCAGCACTGAATACTCTAGCAGGCTATATT
GACTGGGTGTCTATGAGTCACATCACTGCTGAAAACTGTAAACTCCTGGAGATACTGTGTTTGCTGTTGA
ATGAACAGGAACTTCAGTTGGGAGCCGCTGAGTGTCTTCTCATTGCAGTCAGCAGAAAAGGCAAGTTGGA
AGACCGGAAGCCCTTGATGGTCTTATTTGGAGATGTTGCCATGCATTATATACTCTCCGCCGCACAGACT
GCTGATGGAGGAGGTTTGGTAGAAAAACACTACGTCTTTCTGAAGAGGCTCTGTCAGGTGTTGTGTGCGC
TGGGCAATCAGCTGTGTGCATTGCTGGGTGCAGATTCTGATGTAGAAACACCATCAAACTTTGGAAAATA
CCTGGAATCTTTTCTTGCTTTCACAACCCATCCAAGTCAGTTTCTACGCTCTTCAACTCAGATGACTTGG
GGAGCCCTCTTCAGGCATGAAATCCTGTCCCGTGATCCTTTGCTATTAGCAATAATACCAAAATATCTTC
GTGCTTCCATGACTAACTTGGTCAAGATGGGCTTTCCTTCTAAAACAGACAGCCCTAGCTGTGAATATTC
TCGGTTTGATTTTGATAGCGATGAGGACTTCAATGCTTTCTTCAACTCCTCCCGAGCACAACAAGGAGAG
GTGATGAGGTTGGCATGTCGTTTGGATCCCAAAACTAGCTTCCAGATGGCTGGGGAGTGGCTAAAGTATC
AACTATCAACTTTTCTTGATGCTGGTTCTGTGAATTCTTGTTCTGCAGTTGGAACTGGAGAAGGAAGCCT
CTGTTCCGTCTTCTCACCTTCATTCGTGCAGTGGGAAGCCATGACTCTTTTTTTGGAAAGTGTTATCACC
CAGATGTTTCGAACACTAAATAGAGAAGAAATTCCTGTTAATGATGGAATAGAGCTATTGCAGATGGTTC
TGAACTTTGATACCAAGGATCCCCTCATCCTGTCCTGCGTCCTTACTAATGTCTCTGCACTCTTTCCATT
TGTCACCTACAGACCAGAGTTCCTGCCCCAGGTCTTCTCTAAGCTATTTTCATCTGTCACTTTTGAAACT
GTTGAAGAAAGTAAGGCCCCCAGAACCCGGGCAGTGAGGAATGTGAGGAGGCATGCTTGTTCCTCCATCA
TCAAGATGTGTCGTGACTACCCCCAGCTTGTGCTGCCCAATTTTGACATGCTTTATAACCATGTGAAGCA
ACTCCTCTCCAATGAGCTACTCCTGACACAAATGGAGAAGTGTGCCCTCATGGAAGCCCTGGTTCTCATT
AGCAACCAATTTAAGAACTACGAGCGTCAGAAGGTGTTCCTAGAGGAGCTGATGGCACCAGTGGCCAGCA
TCTGGCTTTCTCAAGACATGCACAGAGTGCTGTCAGATGTTGATGCTTTCATTGCGTATGTGGGTACAGA
TCAGAAGAGCTGTGACCCAGGCCTGGAGGATCCGTGTGGCTTAAACCGTGCACGAATGAGCTTTTGTGTA
TACAGCATTCTGGGTGTGGTGAAACGAACTTGCTGGCCCACTGACCTAGAAGAGGCCAAAGCTGGGGGAT
TTGTGGTGGGTTATACATCCAGTGGAAATCCAATCTTCCGTAACCCCTGCACAGAGCAGATTCTGAAACT
TCTTGACAATTTGCTTGCGCTTATAAGAACCCACAATACATTATATGCACCAGAAATGCTAGCCAAAATG
GCAGAGCCTTTCACCAAGGCTCTGGATATGCTTGACGCGGAAAAATCTGCTATATTAGGATTACCTCAAC
CTCTCTTGGAACTCAATGACTCTCCTGTCTTCAAAACCGTCTTGGAAAGAATGCAGCGTTTCTTCTCTAC
CCTCTATGAAAACTGTTTTCATATCCTAGGGAAGGCAGGCCCTTCCATGCAGCAAGACTTCTACACTGTG
GAGGACCTTGCTACCCAGCTTCTCAGCTCAGCCTTTGTCAACTTGAACAATATTCCTGACTACCGACTCA
GACCCATGCTTCGTGTCTTTGTAAAGCCTCTGGTGCTCTTCTGTCCCCCAGAGCACTATGAAGCCCTGGT
ATCCCCCATCCTCGGACCTCTTTTCACCTACCTCCATATGAGGCTTTCTCAGAAATGGCAAGTTATCAAC
CAAAGGAGCCTGCTGTGTGGAGAAGATGAGGCTGCAGATGAAAACCCAGAGTCTCAAGAGATGCTGGAGG
AGCAACTGGTGAGGATGTTAACCCGAGAAGTCATGGACCTAATCACGGTTTGCTGTGTTTCAAAGAAGGG
TGCTGACCACAGTAGTGCTCCCCCAGCAGATGGAGACGATGAAGAAATGATGGCCACAGAGGTCACCCCC
TCAGCTATGGCAGAGCTTACAGACCTGGGCAAATGTCTGATGAAGCATGAGGATGTTTGTACAGCGCTAT
TAATTACAGCCTTCAATTCCCTGGCCTGGAAAGATACTCTGTCCTGCCAGAGGACAACCTCACAGCTCTG
CTGGCCTCTCCTCAAACAAGTGCTGTCAGGGACACTGCTCGCAGATGCAGTTACGTGGCTTTTCACCAGT
GTGCTGAAAGGCTTACAGATGCACGGGCAGCACGACGGGTGCATGGCTTCCCTGGTCCATCTGGCCTTCC
AGATATATGAGGCACTGCGCCCCAGGTACCTGGAGATAAGAGCTGTAATGGAGCAAATCCCTGAAATACA
GAAGGACTCACTGGACCAGTTTGACTGCAAGCTTTTAAACCCCTCCCTGCAGAAAGTGGCTGACAAGCGC
CGAAAGGACCAATTCAAACGCCTCATTGCTGGTTGCATTGGGAAACCCTTGGGAGAGCAGTTCCGAAAAG
AAGTTCACATTAAGAATCTTCCCTCACTTTTCAAAAAAACAAAGCCAATGCTGGAGACGGAGGTGCTGGA
CAATGATGGGGGTGGCCTGGCCACCATCTTTGAACCCTGAAGATCCCGGGCTAGCGGGCGGCCGCTTGAA
TTCATCGATGGCCGCCATGGCCCAACTTGTTTATTGCAGCTTATAATGGTTACAAATAAAGCAATAGCAT
CACAAATTTCACAAATAAAGCATTTTTTTCACTGCATTCTAGTTGTGGTTTGTCCAAACTCATCAATGTA
TCTTATCATGTCTGGATCGGGAATTAATTCGGCGCAGCACCATGGCCTGAAATAACCTCTGAAAGAGGAA
CTTGGTTAGGTACCTTCTGAGGCGGAAAGAACCAGCTGTGGAATGTGTGTCAGTTAGGGTGTGGAAAGTC
CCCAGGCTCCCCAGCAGGCAGAAGTATGCAAAGCATGCATCTCAATTAGTCAGCAACCAGGTGTGGAAAG
TCCCCAGGCTCCCCAGCAGGCAGAAGTATGCAAAGCATGCATCTCAATTAGTCAGCAACCATAGTCCCGC
CCCTAACTCCGCCCATCCCGCCCCTAACTCCGCCCAGTTCCGCCCATTCTCCGCCCCATGGCTGACTAAT
TTTTTTTATTTATGCAGAGGCCGAGGCCGCCTCGGCCTCTGAGCTATTCCAGAAGTAGTGAGGAGGCTTT
TTTGGAGGCCTAGGCTTTTGCAAAAAGCTGTTAACAGCTTGGCACTGGCCGTCGTTTTACAACGTCGTGA
CTGGGAAAACCCTGGCGTTACCCAACTTAATCGCCTTGCAGCACATCCCCCTTTCGCCAGCTGGCGTAAT
AGCGAAGAGGCCCGCACCGATCGCCCTTCCCAACAGTTGCGCAGCCTGAATGGCGAATGGCGCCTGATGC
GGTATTTTCTCCTTACGCATCTGTGCGGTATTTCACACCGCATA
[142 nt withheld, positions 5645-5786]
C
[141 nt withheld, positions 5788-5928]
CCTTTGACGTTGGAGTCCACGTTCTTT
[37 nt withheld, positions 5956-5992]
ACCCTATCTCGGGCTATTCTTTTGATTTATAAGGGATTTTGCCGATTTCGGCCTATTGGTTAAAAAATGA
GCTGATTTAACAAAAATTTAACGCGAATTTTAACAAAATATTAACGTTTACAATTTTATGGTGCACTCTC
AGTACAATCTGCTCTGATGCCGCATAGTTAAGCCAGCCCCGACACCCGCCAACACCCGCTGACGCGCCCT
GACGGGCTTGTCTGCTCCCGGCATCCGCTTACAGACAAGCTGTGACCGTCTCCGGGAGCTGCATGTGTCA
GAGGTTTTCACCGTCATCACCGAAACGCGCGAGACGAAAGGGCCTCGTGATACGCCTATTTTTATAGGTT
AATGTCATGATAATAATGGTTTCTTAGACGTCAGGTGGCACTTTTCGGGGAAATGTGCGCGGAACCCCTA
TTTGTTTATTTTTCTAAATACATTCAAATATGTATCCGCTCATGAGACAATAACCCTGATAAATGCTTCA
ATAATATTGAAAAAGGAAGAGTATGAGTATTCAACATTTCCGTGTCGCCCTTATTCCCTTTTTTGCGGCA
TTTTGCCTTCCTGTTTTTGCTCACCCAGAAACGCTGGTGAAAGTAAAAGATGCTGAAGATCAGTTGGGTG
CACGAGTGGGTTACATCGAACTGGATCTCAACAGCGGTAAGATCCTTGAGAGTTTTCGCCCCGAAGAACG
TTTTCCAATGATGAGCACTTTTAAAGTTCTGCTATGTGGCGCGGTATTATCCCGTATTGACGCCGGGCAA
GAGCAACTCGGTCGCCGCATACACTATTCTCAGAATGACTTGGTTGAGTACTCACCAGTCACAGAAAAGC
ATCTTACGGATGGCATGACAGTAAGAGAATTATGCAGTGCTGCCATAACCATGAGTGATAACACTGCGGC
CAACTTACTTCTGACAACGATCGGAGGACCGAAGGAGCTAACCGCTTTTTTGCACAACATGGGGGATCAT
GTAACTCGCCTTGATCGTTGGGAACCGGAGCTGAATGAAGCCATACCAAACGACGAGCGTGACACCACGA
TGCCTGTAGCAATGGCAACAACGTTGCGCAAACTATTAACTGGCGAACTACTTACTCTAGCTTCCCGGCA
ACAATTAATAGACTGGATGGAGGCGGATAAAGTTGCAGGACCACTTCTGCGCTCGGCCCTTCCGGCTGGC
TGGTTTATTGCTGATAAATCTGGAGCCGGTGAGCGTGGGTCTCGCGGTATCATTGCAGCACTGGGGCCAG
ATGGTAAGCCCTCCCGTATCGTAGTTATCTACACGACGGGGAGTCAGGCAACTATGGATGAACGAAATAG
ACAGATCGCTGAGATAGGTGCCTCACTGATTAAGCATTGGTAACTGTCAGACCAAGTTTACTCATATATA
CTTTAGATTGATTTAAAACTTCATTTTTAATTTAAAAGGATCTAGGTGAAGATCCTTTTTGATAATCTCA
TGACCAAAATCCCTTAACGTGAGTTTTCGTTCCACTGAGCGTCAGACCCCGTAGAAAAGATCAAAGGATC
TTCTTGAGATCCTTTTTTTCTGCGCGTAATCTGCTGCTTGCAAACAAAAAAACCACCGCTACCAGCGGTG
GTTTGTTTGCCGGATCAAGAGCTACCAACTCTTTTTCCGAAGGTAACTGGCTTCAGCAGAGCGCAGATAC
CAAATACTGTTCTTCTAGTGTAGCCGTAGTTAGGCCACCACTTCAAGAACTCTGTAGCACCGCCTACATA
CCTCGCTCTGCTAATCCTGTTACCAGTGGCTGCTGCCAGTGGCGATAAGTCGTGTCTTACCGGGTTGGAC
TCAAGACGATAGTTACCGGATAAGGCGCAGCGGTCGGGCTGAACGGGGGGTTCGTGCACACAGCCCAGCT
TGGAGCGAACGACCTACACCGAACTGAGATACCTACAGCGTGAGCTATGAGAAAGCGCCACGCTTCCCGA
AGGGAGAAAGGCGGACAGGTATCCGGTAAGCGGCAGGGTCGGAACAGGAGAGCGCACGAGGGAGCTTCCA
GGGGGAAACGCCTGGTATCTTTATAGTCCTGTCGGGTTTCGCCACCTCTGACTTGAGCGTCGATTTTTGT
GATGCTCGTCAGGGGGGCGGAGCCTATGGAAAAACGCCAGCAACGCGGCCTTTTTACGGTTCCTGGCCTT
TTGCTGGCCTTTTGCTCACATGTTCTTTCCTGCGTTATCCCCTGATTCTGTGGATAACCGTATTACCGCC
TTTGAGTGAGCTGATACCGCTCGCCGCAGCCGAACGACCGAGCGCAGCGAGTCAGTGAGCGAGGAAGCGG
AAGAGCGCCCAATACGCAAACCGCCTCT
