>Addgene plasmid #12552 | pKmyc-Exp5 | addgene partial sequence | sequence record 18982 | 12552 with CAGGTCCAACTGCACCTCGGTTC
TCTCTGAAGAGGATCTGTCTAGAGGATCTATGGCGATGGATCAAGTAAACGCGCTGTGCGAGCAGCTGGT
GAAAGCGGTGACGGTCATGATGGACCCCAACTCCACCCAGCGCTACCGGCTGGAAGCCCTCAAGTTTTGT
GAGGAGTTTAAAGAAAAGTGTCCTATCTGTGTCCCCTGTGGCTTGAGGTTGGCTGAGAAAACACAAGTTG
CCATCGTCAGACATTTTGGCCTTCAGATCCTGGAACACGTTGTCAAGTTTCGGTGGAACGGCATGTCTCG
ATTGGAGAAGGTGTATCTGAAGAACAGTGTCATGGAGCTGATTGCAAATGGAACATTGAACATTTTGGAA
GAGGAGAACCATATTAAAGATGCTCTGTCTCGAATTGTAGTGGAAATGATCAAGCGAGAGTGGCCACAGC
ATTGGCCTGACATGCTAATAGAATTGGACACTCTTTCCAAACAAGGGGAAACACAGACAGAATTGGTGAT
GTTTATCCTTTTGCGACTGGCAGAGGATGTAGTGACTTTTCAGACACTTCCCCCTCAAAGAAGAAGGGAC
ATCCAGCAAACATTAACCCAGAACATGGAAAGGATCTTCAGTTTTCTGCTTAACACACTTCAAGAAAATG
TAAACAAGTATCAGCAAGTGAAGACAGATACTTCTC
